Addgene plasmid #27723: pUT1133-HQ858677
Depositing lab: John Gray & Erich Grotewold. Depositing organization: University of Toledo. Publication: The Maize TFome--development of a transcription factor open reading frame collection for functional genomics. Burdo B, Gray J, Goetting-Minesky MP, Wittler B, Hunt M, Li T, Velliquette D, Thomas J, Gentzel I, dos Santos Brito M, Mejia-Guerra MK, Connolly LN, Qaisi D, Li W, Casas MI, Doseff AI, Grotewold E. Plant J. 2014 Oct;80(2):356-66. doi: 10.1111/tpj.12623. Epub 2014 Aug 26. PubMed 25053252.
Backbone
  Vector backbone: pENTR/D
  Backbone manufacturer: Invitrogen
  Backbone size w/o insert (bp): 2580
  Vector type: Entry vector
Growth in bacteria
  Bacterial resistance: Kanamycin, 50 μg/mL
  Growth temperature: 37°C
  Growth strain: DH5alpha
  Growth instructions: E. coli TOP10
  Copy number: Low Copy
Gene/Insert
  Gene/Insert name: NAC transcription factor from DT652174
  Species: Zea mays
  Insert size (bp): 891
  GenBank ID: HQ858677
  Cloning method: Restriction Enzyme
  Sequencing primers: 5′ M13 For; 3′ M13 Rev
Terms and licenses: Academic/Nonprofit Terms; Industry Terms: Not Available to Industry
Depositor comments: This CDS was amplified using PCR from a full length cDNA template from the Maize Full-length cDNA Project (www.maizecdna.org) and the PCR product included the stop codon. The PCR product was cloned into a Gateway pENTR/D vector. Further information on this gene may be obtained at www.grassius.org using the GenBank number. (The second half of the plasmid name is the GenBank Number for the sequence of the insert)
How to cite: pUT1133-HQ858677 was a gift from John Gray & Erich Grotewold (Addgene plasmid # 27723 ; http://n2t.net/addgene:27723 ; RRID:Addgene_27723)
