[The description below was written by a language model from this plasmid's Addgene catalogue record and pLannotate feature annotations shown in this document.]
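Description:
pUT1133-HQ858677 is a Gateway entry clone built in the Invitrogen pENTR/D backbone (2,580 bp without insert; the depositor's full sequence is 3,471 nt) and belongs to a maize transcription factor ORF collection assembled for functional genomics. It is propagated in E. coli under kanamycin selection, conferred by the aph(3')-Ia aminoglycoside phosphotransferase gene. Replication depends on a ColE1/pUC-type origin. The automated annotation describes this origin as high-copy, whereas the catalogue entry lists the plasmid as low copy, so the two sources disagree on that point. The rrnB T1 and T2 transcription terminators lie upstream of the cloning region and insulate the insert from read-through transcription originating in the backbone. The short lacI and lacZα fragments called in the feature table are backbone remnants with no evident function.

The payload is an 891 bp coding sequence for a Zea mays NAC-family transcription factor, PCR-amplified from a full-length cDNA clone with its native stop codon retained. The annotation software labels this ORF by similarity to rice NAC067 (NAC3). That label reflects homology to the rice protein rather than the origin of the insert, which the record gives as maize. The CDS is flanked by attL1 and attL2 sites, so an LR Clonase reaction can transfer it directionally into any attR-containing destination vector for expression in plants, yeast, bacteria or other systems. Because the stop codon is present, N-terminal fusions are possible but C-terminal tags supplied by a destination vector would not be translated. The entry clone has no promoter positioned to express the ORF. A T7 promoter lies beyond attL2 on the reverse strand, pointing back toward the insert, so it would produce antisense transcripts. M13 forward and reverse priming sites are listed for sequence verification of the insert.
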