Features (pLannotate 1.2.2; 10 found; start..end, strand, type, name):
      1..100     +  protein_bind   attL1: mutant version of attL; recombination site for the Gateway® LR reaction LR Clonase™
    157..1011    +  CDS            NAC067: NAC67_ORYSJ - Also known as NAC3 From Oryza sativa subsp. japonica (Rice).
   1028..1127    -  protein_bind   attL2: mutant version of attL; recombination site for the Gateway® LR reaction LR Clonase™
   1145..1163    -  promoter       T7 promoter: promoter for bacteriophage T7 RNA polymerase
   1297..2106    +  CDS            KanR: aminoglycoside phosphotransferase; aph(3')-Ia; confers resistance to kanamycin in bacteria or G418 (Geneticin®) in eukaryotes
   2253..2841    +  rep_origin     ori: high-copy-number ColE1/pMB1/pBR322/pUC origin of replication
   3024..3116    +  CDS            lacI (fragment): lac repressor; lacI; The lac repressor binds to the lac operator to inhibit transcription in E. coli. This inhibition can be relieved by adding lactose or isopropyl-β-D-thiogalactopyranoside (IPTG).
   3171..3198    -  terminator     rrnB T2 terminator: transcription terminator T2 from the E. coli rrnB gene
   3330..3373    +  terminator     rrnB T1 terminator: Escherichia coli rrnB; transcription terminator T1 from the E. coli rrnB gene
   3420..3456    -  CDS            lacZα (fragment): LacZα fragment of β-galactosidase; lacZ fragment
>Addgene plasmid #27723 | pUT1133-HQ858677 | depositor full sequence | sequence record 13027 | Author sequence
CAAATAATGATTTTATTTTGACTGATAGTGACCTGTTCGTTGCAACAAATTGATGAGCAATGCTTTTTTA
TAATGCCAACTTTGTACAAAAAAGCAGGCTCCGCGGCCGCCCCCTTCACCATGGCGGCCGTGCAGCAGCA
GCAGCAGCAGCAGCGCCGCGACGCGGAGGCGGAGCTCAACCTGCCCCCGGGCTTCCGGTTCCACCCGACG
GACGAGGAGCTGGTGGCGCACTACCTCTGCGCGCGCGCCGCGGGGCGCCGCCCGCCGGTGTCCATCATCG
CCGAGGTCGACCTGTACCGCTTCGACCCCTGGGACCTGCCGGAGCGCGCCCTCTTCGGGCGCCGCGAGTG
GTACTTCTTCACGCCGCGGGACCGCAAGTACCCCAACGGCTCCCGCCCCAACCGCGCCGCCGGGTCGGGC
TACTGGAAGGCCACGGGCGCGGACAAGCCCGTGGAGCACGAGGGCCGGACGGCGGGGATCAAGAAGGCGC
TCGTGTTCTACCACGGCAAGCCGCCGCGCGGGGTCAAGACGGAGTGGATCATGCACGAGTACCGCCTCGC
CGAAGCCGGCGGCGCCCGCGCCAAGAAGTCCGGCGCCGGCACGCTCAGGCTGGATGACTGGGTGCTGTGC
CGCCTGTACAACAAGAAGAACGAGTGGGAGAAGATGCAGCAGCAGAAGGAGAAGGAGAAGAAGGCGATGG
AGTCGGAGGCGTCGCTCTCGCACTCCCACTCCGACACGCGGACGCCGGAATCGGAGATCGACGACGACCC
GTTCCCGGAGCTGGGCTCTCTACCGGCGTTCGACGACATGGGCGCAGCCCCAGCCCCTGCCGGCGTCGTC
CTGCCCAAGGAGGAGGTGGAGGACTTCGGCGACCTCGGCGGCGACGACTGGCTCGCGGGCATCAACCTCG
ACGACCTGCAGATGCCGGGGGACGCCGCCGATTTCTACGGCTCCATGCTCGTCTCGCCGATGGCCGCCAA
GATGGAGCCGGACGGCGGCTTCCCCTTCTTCAAGGGTGGGCGCGCCGACCCAGCTTTCTTGTACAAAGTT
GGCATTATAAGAAAGCATTGCTTATCAATTTGTTGCAACGAACAGGTCACTATCAGTCAAAATAAAATCA
TTATTTGCCATCCAGCTGATATCCCCTATAGTGAGTCGTATTACATGGTCATAGCTGTTTCCTGGCAGCT
CTGGCCCGTGTCTCAAAATCTCTGATGTTACATTGCACAAGATAAAAATATATCATCATGAACAATAAAA
CTGTCTGCTTACATAAACAGTAATACAAGGGGTGTTATGAGCCATATTCAACGGGAAACGTCGAGGCCGC
GATTAAATTCCAACATGGATGCTGATTTATATGGGTATAAATGGGCTCGCGATAATGTCGGGCAATCAGG
TGCGACAATCTATCGCTTGTATGGGAAGCCCGATGCGCCAGAGTTGTTTCTGAAACATGGCAAAGGTAGC
GTTGCCAATGATGTTACAGATGAGATGGTCAGACTAAACTGGCTGACGGAATTTATGCCTCTTCCGACCA
TCAAGCATTTTATCCGTACTCCTGATGATGCATGGTTACTCACCACTGCGATCCCCGGAAAAACAGCATT
CCAGGTATTAGAAGAATATCCTGATTCAGGTGAAAATATTGTTGATGCGCTGGCAGTGTTCCTGCGCCGG
TTGCATTCGATTCCTGTTTGTAATTGTCCTTTTAACAGCGATCGCGTATTTCGTCTCGCTCAGGCGCAAT
CACGAATGAATAACGGTTTGGTTGATGCGAGTGATTTTGATGACGAGCGTAATGGCTGGCCTGTTGAACA
AGTCTGGAAAGAAATGCATAAACTTTTGCCATTCTCACCGGATTCAGTCGTCACTCATGGTGATTTCTCA
CTTGATAACCTTATTTTTGACGAGGGGAAATTAATAGGTTGTATTGATGTTGGACGAGTCGGAATCGCAG
ACCGATACCAGGATCTTGCCATCCTATGGAACTGCCTCGGTGAGTTTTCTCCTTCATTACAGAAACGGCT
TTTTCAAAAATATGGTATTGATAATCCTGATATGAATAAATTGCAGTTTCATTTGATGCTCGATGAGTTT
TTCTAATCAGAATTGGTTAATTGGTTGTAACACTGGCAGAGCATTACGCTGACTTGACGGGACGGCGCAA
GCTCATGACCAAAATCCCTTAACGTGAGTTACGCGTCGTTCCACTGAGCGTCAGACCCCGTAGAAAAGAT
CAAAGGATCTTCTTGAGATCCTTTTTTTCTGCGCGTAATCTGCTGCTTGCAAACAAAAAAACCACCGCTA
CCAGCGGTGGTTTGTTTGCCGGATCAAGAGCTACCAACTCTTTTTCCGAAGGTAACTGGCTTCAGCAGAG
CGCAGATACCAAATACTGTCCTTCTAGTGTAGCCGTAGTTAGGCCACCACTTCAAGAACTCTGTAGCACC
GCCTACATACCTCGCTCTGCTAATCCTGTTACCAGTGGCTGCTGCCAGTGGCGATAAGTCGTGTCTTACC
GGGTTGGACTCAAGACGATAGTTACCGGATAAGGCGCAGCGGTCGGGCTGAACGGGGGGTTCGTGCACAC
AGCCCAGCTTGGAGCGAACGACCTACACCGAACTGAGATACCTACAGCGTGAGCATTGAGAAAGCGCCAC
GCTTCCCGAAGGGAGAAAGGCGGACAGGTATCCGGTAAGCGGCAGGGTCGGAACAGGAGAGCGCACGAGG
GAGCTTCCAGGGGGAAACGCCTGGTATCTTTATAGTCCTGTCGGGTTTCGCCACCTCTGACTTGAGCGTC
GATTTTTGTGATGCTCGTCAGGGGGGCGGAGCCTATGGAAAAACGCCAGCAACGCGGCCTTTTTACGGTT
CCTGGCCTTTTGCTGGCCTTTTGCTCACATGTTCTTTCCTGCGTTATCCCCTGATTCTGTGGATAACCGT
ATTACCGCCTTTGAGTGAGCTGATACCGCTCGCCGCAGCCGAACGACCGAGCGCAGCGAGTCAGTGAGCG
AGGAAGCGGAAGAGCGCCCAATACGCAAACCGCCTCTCCCCGCGCGTTGGCCGATTCATTAATGCAGCTG
GCACGACAGGTTTCCCGACTGGAAAGCGGGCAGTGAGCGCAACGCAATTAATACGCGTACCGCTAGCCAG
GAAGAGTTTGTAGAAACGCAAAAAGGCCATCCGTCAGGATGGCCTTCTGCTTAGTTTGATGCCTGGCAGT
TTATGGCGGGCGTCCTGCCCGCCACCCTCCGGGCCGTTGCTTCACAACGTTCAAATCCGCTCCCGGCGGA
TTTGTCCTACTCAGGAGAGCGTTCACCGACAAACAACAGATAAAACGAAAGGCCCAGTCTTCCGACTGAG
CCTTTCGTTTTATTTGATGCCTGGCAGTTCCCTACTCTCGCGTTAACGCTAGCATGGATGTTTTCCCAGT
CACGACGTTGTAAAACGACGGCCAGTCTTAAGCTCGGGCCC
