>Addgene plasmid #27723 | pUT1133-HQ858677 | addgene partial sequence | sequence record 34049 | 27723 with M13pUC-fwd
ATGATTTTATTTTGACTGATAGTGACCTGTTCGTTGCAACAAATTGATGAGCAATGCTTTTTTATAATGC
CAACTTTGTACAAAAAAGCAGGCTCCGCGGCCGCCCCCTTCACCATGGCGGCCGTGCAGCAGCAGCAGCA
GCAGCAGCGCCGCGACGCGGAGGCGGAGCTCAACCTGCCCCCGGGCTTCCGGTTCCACCCGACGGACGAG
GAGCTGGTGGCGCACTACCTCTGCGCGCGCGCCGCGGGGCGCCGCCCGCCGGTGTCCATCATCGCCGAGG
TCGACCTGTACCGCTTCGACCCCTGGGACCTGCCGGAGCGCGCCCTCTTCGGGCGCCGCGAGTGGTACTT
CTTCACGCCGCGGGACCGCAAGTACCCCAACGGCTCCCGCCCCAACCGCGCCGCCGGGTCGGGCTACTGG
AAGGCCACGGGCGCGGACAAGCCCGTGGAGCACGAGGGCCGGACGGCGGGGATCAAGAAGGCGCTCGTGT
TCTACCACGGCAAGCCGCCGCGCGGGGTCAAGACGGAGTGGATCATGCACGAGTACCGCCTCGCCGAAGC
CGGCGGCGCCCGCGCCAAGAAGTCCGGCGCCGGCACGCTCAGGCTGGATGACTGGGTGCTGTGCCGCCTG
TACAACAAGAAGAACGAGTGGGAGAAGATGCAGCAGCAGAAGGAGAA
